Addgene plasmid #105677: pAAV_hSyn1-SIO-stGtACR2-FusionRed
Purpose: Expresses a soma-targeted GtACR2 in Cre-expressing neurons
Depositing lab: Ofer Yizhar. Depositing organization: Weizmann Institute of Science. Publication: High-efficiency optogenetic silencing with soma-targeted anion-conducting channelrhodopsins. Mahn M, Gibor L, Patil P, Cohen-Kashi Malina K, Oring S, Printz Y, Levy R, Lampl I, Yizhar O. Nat Commun. 2018 Oct 8;9(1):4125. doi: 10.1038/s41467-018-06511-8. PubMed 30297821.
Backbone
  Vector backbone: pAAV
  Backbone manufacturer: Invitrogen
  Backbone size w/o insert (bp): 4606
  Total vector size (bp): 6469
  Modifications to backbone: directional Cre-Lox sites
  Vector type: Mammalian Expression, AAV
Growth in bacteria
  Bacterial resistance: Ampicillin, 100 μg/mL
  Growth temperature: 37°C
  Growth strain: NEB Stable
  Growth instructions: Use recA deficient growth strain to prevent homologous recombination.
  Copy number: High Copy
Gene/Insert
  Gene/Insert name: stGtACR2 (alt name: soma-targeted Guillardia theta anion-conducting channelrhodopsin 2)
  Species: Synthetic; Guillardia theta
  Insert size (bp): 1863
  Promoter: hSyn1
  Tag / fusion protein: FusionRed (C terminal on insert); Kv2.1 (C terminal on insert)
  Cloning method: Ligation Independent Cloning
  Sequencing primers: 5′ CAGCGCTGCCTCAGTCTGC; 3′ CACATAGCGTAAAAGGAGCAAC
Terms and licenses: Academic/Nonprofit Terms; Industry Terms: Not Available to Industry
How to cite: pAAV_hSyn1-SIO-stGtACR2-FusionRed was a gift from Ofer Yizhar (Addgene plasmid # 105677 ; http://n2t.net/addgene:105677 ; RRID:Addgene_105677) For viral preps, please replace (Addgene plasmid # 105677) in the above sentence with: (Addgene viral prep # 105677-AAV1), (Addgene viral prep # 105677-AAV5), or (Addgene viral prep # 105677-AAVrg)
