[The description below was written by a language model from this plasmid's Addgene catalogue record, the feature table of its GenBank file and pLannotate feature annotations shown in this document.]
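Description:
pAAV_hSyn1-SIO-stGtACR2-FusionRed is an AAV transfer plasmid for Cre-dependent, neuron-specific expression of a soma-targeted anion-conducting channelrhodopsin used for optogenetic silencing. It is built on a pAAV backbone and is propagated in bacteria through a high-copy ColE1/pUC-type origin with ampicillin selection (AmpR); an f1 origin is also present. A recombination-deficient host is recommended, which helps preserve the repeat-rich AAV2 inverted terminal repeats. The annotation detects a complete ITR on the right side of the cassette and only short ITR fragments on the left. These repeats flank the expression cassette and allow it to be packaged into recombinant AAV particles.

Within the ITRs, the human synapsin I promoter restricts expression to neurons. Downstream of it, the coding cassette lies in the antisense orientation between a lox71 site and an oppositely oriented lox66 site. In this single-inverted-open-reading-frame (SIO) arrangement, Cre flips the cassette into the sense orientation. Because these are left- and right-element mutant sites, the inversion is strongly favoured in one direction, so the cassette stays switched on only in Cre-expressing cells. The payload is GtACR2 from Guillardia theta, fused at its C terminus to a short Kir2.1 (KCNJ2)-derived segment, the red fluorescent protein FusionRed, and a Kv2.1 (Kcnb1) fragment that concentrates the channel at the soma. The GtACR2 coding region is not annotated in the feature table but presumably fills the unannotated stretch between the KCNJ2 fragment and lox66. A WPRE and the hGH polyadenylation signal follow to enhance transcript stability and processing. The sequenced record is slightly shorter than the catalogued total size, and the accompanying GenBank record is a partial, gap-containing read with no annotated features.
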