Features (pLannotate 1.2.2; 18 found; start..end, strand, type, name):
     12..39      +  repeat_region  AAV2 ITR (fragment): inverted terminal repeat of adeno-associated virus serotype 2 inverted
     68..95      +  repeat_region  AAV2 ITR (fragment): inverted terminal repeat of adeno-associated virus serotype 2 inverted
    175..622     +  promoter       hSyn promoter: human synapsin I promoter; confers neuron-specific expression (Kügler et al., 2003)
    636..669     +  protein_bind   lox71: Left element (LE) mutant of loxP (Araki et al., 2010). Cre-mediated recombination occurs in the 8-bp core sequence (GCATACAT). Cre recombinase
    682..876     -  CDS            Kcnb1 (fragment): KCNB1_RAT - Experimental evidence at protein level: Swiss-Prot protein existence level 1. Voltage-gated potassium channel that mediates transmembrane potassium transport in excitable membranes, primarily in the brain, but also in the pancreas and cardiovascular system. Contributes to the regulation of the action potential (AP) repolarization, duration and frequency of repetitive AP firing in neurons, muscle cells and endocrine cells and plays a role in homeostatic attenuation of electrical excitability throughout the brain (PubMed:10024359, PubMed:10618149, PubMed:12451110, PubMed:17379638, Pu
    877..1572    -  CDS            FusionRed: FusionRed is a basic (constitutively fluorescent) red fluorescent protein published in 2012, derived from Entacmaea quadricolor. It has low acid sensitivity.
   1576..1635    -  CDS            KCNJ2 (fragment): KCNJ2_HUMAN - Also known as IRK1. Experimental evidence at protein level: Swiss-Prot protein existence level 1. Probably participates in establishing action potential waveform and excitability of neuronal and muscle tissues. Inward rectifier potassium channels are characterized by a greater tendency to allow potassium to flow into the cell rather than out of it. Their voltage dependence is regulated by the concentration of extracellular potassium; as external potassium is raised, the voltage range of the channel opening shifts to more positive voltages. The inward rectification is mainly due t
   2527..2560    -  protein_bind   lox66: Right element (RE) mutant of loxP (Araki et al., 2010). Cre-mediated recombination occurs in the 8-bp core sequence (GCATACAT). Cre recombinase
   2573..3161    +  misc_feature   WPRE: woodchuck hepatitis virus posttranscriptional regulatory element
   3193..3669    +  polyA_signal   hGH poly(A) signal: human growth hormone polyadenylation signal
   3709..3849    +  repeat_region  AAV2 ITR: inverted terminal repeat of adeno-associated virus serotype 2 inverted
   3854..3905    -  misc_feature   bom (fragment): basis of mobility region from pBR322
   3924..4379    +  rep_origin     f1 ori (sequence partly withheld): f1 bacteriophage origin of replication; arrow indicates direction of (+) strand synthesis
   4380..4429    -  misc_feature   bom (fragment): basis of mobility region from pBR322
   4531..4566    -  CDS            rop (fragment): Rop protein, which maintains plasmids at low copy number; rop
   4661..4765    +  promoter       AmpR promoter: bla
   4766..5626    +  CDS            AmpR: β-lactamase; bla; confers resistance to ampicillin, carbenicillin, and related antibiotics
   5797..6385    +  rep_origin     ori: high-copy-number ColE1/pMB1/pBR322/pUC origin of replication
>Addgene plasmid #105677 | pAAV_hSyn1-SIO-stGtACR2-FusionRed | addgene full sequence | sequence record 204352 | Addgene NGS Result
CCTGCAGGCAGCTGCGCGCTCGCTCGCTCACTGAGGCCGCCCGGGCGTCGGGCGACCTTTGGTCGCCCGG
CCTCAGTGAGCGAGCGAGCGCGCAGAGAGGGAGTGGCCAACTCCATCACTAGGGGTTCCTGCGGCCGCAC
GCGTGTGTCTAGACTGCAGAGGGCCCTGCGTATGAGTGCAAGTGGGTTTTAGGACCAGGATGAGGCGGGG
TGGGGGTGCCTACCTGACGACCGACCCCGACCCACTGGACAAGCACCCAACCCCCATTCCCCAAATTGCG
CATCCCCTATCAGAGAGGGGGAGGGGAAACAGGATGCGGCGAGGCGCGTGCGCACTGCCAGCTTCAGCAC
CGCGGACAGTGCCTTCGCCCCCGCCTGGCGGCGCGCGCCACCGCCGCCTCAGCACTGAAGGCGCGCTGAC
GTCACTCGCCGGTCCCCCGCAAACTCCCCTTCCCGGCCACCTTGGTCGCGTCCGCGCCGCCGCCGGCCCA
GCCGGACCGCACCACGCGAGGCGCGAGATAGGGGGGCACGGGCGCGACCATCTGCGCTGCGGCGCCGGCG
ACTCAGCGCTGCCTCAGTCTGCGGTGGGCAGCGGAGGAGTCGTGTCGTGCCTGAGAGCGCAGTCGAGAAG
GTACCTACCGTTCGTATAGCATACATTATACGAAGTTATGAATTCTTACTTAAACCGCGTAGCCTCTGGA
AAATCGGTGGCGCATGAGATAAAAGAGTCAATAGAACTCATGGACCTCATGTCGATCACGCCCTCTGTTC
TTGCAGGAAGAGGTGCCACAGGGGAGGGCATTGAGGACATTTCCAGCTCCTCAGGGGGTTTACTCTGGGG
GGCCATCTCTTTGGTGTTCAGAATAGGCTGGGACTGTTTACCTCCATCACCAGCGCCACCAGTAGAGTAT
CTGGCCACAGCCACCTCGTGCTGCTCGACGTATGTCTCATCGTCGGCCTCCTTGATTCTTTCCAGTCTGT
GGTCCACGTTGTAGACGCCGGGCATCTTGAGGTTCGTAGCGGGTTTCTTGGATCTGTATGTTGTCTCAAG
GTTGCAGATCAGGTGTCCTCCTCCCACGAGCTTCAGAGCCATGTCACATGCGCCTTCCAGTCCTCCGTCA
GCAGGGTACATCGTCTCGGTGGAGGCCTCCCAGCCGAGTGTTTTCTTCTGCATCACAGGGCCGTTGGCTG
GGAAGTTCACCCCTCTAACCTTGACGTTGTAGATGAGGCAGCCGTCCTGGAGGCTGGTGTCCTGGGTAGC
GGTCAGCACGCCCCCGTCTTCGTATGTGGTGACTCTCTCCCATGTGAAGCCCTCAGGGAAGGACTGCTTA
AAGAAGTCGGGGATGCCCGGAGGGTGCTTGATGAAGGTTCTGCTGCCGTACATGAAGCTGGTAGCCAGGA
TGTCGAAGGCGAAGGGGAGAGGGCCGCCCTCGACGACCTTGATTCTCATGGTCTGGGTGCCCTCGTAGGG
CTTGCCTTCGCCCTCGGATGTGCACTTGAAGTGGTGGTTGTTCACGGTGCCCTCCATGTACAGCTTCATG
GGCATGTTCTCCTTAATCAGCTCGCTCACCATCACCACGTTGATGTCGATCTGGTCCAGGGGGATGTACT
CGCCCTCGCTGGTGATCCTGCTCTTGGCGGCCCTTCCAAACATTCTGATATTGACTTCGTCGTTAGGAGG
GGCATTCTTCTCGTGATTCAGGCCAAAAGGATCGTCGGCTTCGGGTTTCTCCTGCCCTGGCAGACATGCG
GGGTCCCACTTCCCTTCCAGCACTCCCCAGGCAGTGCTCCACAGGATCACTCCATATGTATTTTTGCACA
GGCCGTCAGCCAGCAGGTACAGAATGGCGCTCACGTTCTCGTGGATCACGCAGACTCCGGTGGGTGAAAT
CAGCCACACGATTGGGAACATAGTCCAAGCAATAAAGAAGATCAGGCGCAGCATCTTGATCCTCACCACC
ACCTTCTGTGCCAGAGGTGTCCCGACAGATTCAAAGCCATACAGCCCCACTTGAAAGATTGTGAAGACCA
CACTGTACTCGAACACCAGGCAGGTGGCCCCAAAGAAAAAGAACAGCCACTTCATATACTCTGCGGGAGA
AATTGTAGCGGTGATTCCCATGACCACTCTAATGATGGAAGCGGCCTGTGCAATGGGATTCAGTGGGATA
CTTTTGTACTTCACCAGAGCCATGTTAGAAATCTGTCCCAGCATGATTGGACAGGTGCACAGCCAGGAGG
CCATTCGGCTCCAAGGAAAGAATCTGCCGTCCCTCATCTGCAGGGTTCCGTTGCCAGTACTGGCCAGTGC
ATAAGTGATAGATTCGACAAAGGGCAGGTACACGGACTCCCAAGGGACCTTGGGAGCCCTGCTAATCATG
AAGATTGTCTGGCAGCCTGAGACCACGGCCCACACCAGCTGCAGCAGTGAGACGAAGGTGGAGTCGATTC
TGGACATATTGTAGCACTCGGTGTGAGTTGATGCCCATTCCCCATAGACGACCTGTGATGCCATGGTGGC
GGATCCTACCGTTCGTATAATGTATGCTATACGAAGTTATAAGCTTATCGATAATCAACCTCTGGATTAC
AAAATTTGTGAAAGATTGACTGGTATTCTTAACTATGTTGCTCCTTTTACGCTATGTGGATACGCTGCTT
TAATGCCTTTGTATCATGCTATTGCTTCCCGTATGGCTTTCATTTTCTCCTCCTTGTATAAATCCTGGTT
GCTGTCTCTTTATGAGGAGTTGTGGCCCGTTGTCAGGCAACGTGGCGTGGTGTGCACTGTGTTTGCTGAC
GCAACCCCCACTGGTTGGGGCATTGCCACCACCTGTCAGCTCCTTTCCGGGACTTTCGCTTTCCCCCTCC
CTATTGCCACGGCGGAACTCATCGCCGCCTGCCTTGCCCGCTGCTGGACAGGGGCTCGGCTGTTGGGCAC
TGACAATTCCGTGGTGTTGTCGGGGAAATCATCGTCCTTTCCTTGGCTGCTCGCCTATGTTGCCACCTGG
ATTCTGCGCGGGACGTCCTTCTGCTACGTCCCTTCGGCCCTCAATCCAGCGGACCTTCCTTCCCGCGGCC
TGCTGCCGGCTCTGCGGCCTCTTCCGCGTCTTCGCCTTCGCCCTCAGACGAGTCGGATCTCCCTTTGGGC
CGCCTCCCCGCATCGATACCGAGCGCTGCTCGAGAGATCTACGGGTGGCATCCCTGTGACCCCTCCCCAG
TGCCTCTCCTGGCCCTGGAAGTTGCCACTCCAGTGCCCACCAGCCTTGTCCTAATAAAATTAAGTTGCAT
CATTTTGTCTGACTAGGTGTCCTTCTATAATATTATGGGGTGGAGGGGGGTGGTATGGAGCAAGGGGCAA
GTTGGGAAGACAACCTGTAGGGCCTGCGGGGTCTATTGGGAACCAAGCTGGAGTGCAGTGGCACAATCTT
GGCTCACTGCAATCTCCGCCTCCTGGGTTCAAGCGATTCTCCTGCCTCAGCCTCCCGAGTTGTTGGGATT
CCAGGCATGCATGACCAGGCTCAGCTAATTTTTGTTTTTTTGGTAGAGACGGGGTTTCACCATATTGGCC
AGGCTGGTCTCCAACTCCTAATCTCAGGTGATCTACCCACCTTGGCCTCCCAAATTGCTGGGATTACAGG
CGTGAACCACTGCTCCCTTCCCTGTCCTTCTGATTTTGTAGGTAACCACGTGCGGACCGAGCGGCCGCAG
GAACCCCTAGTGATGGAGTTGGCCACTCCCTCTCTGCGCGCTCGCTCGCTCACTGAGGCCGGGCGACCAA
AGGTCGCCCGACGCCCGGGCTTTGCCCGGGCGGCCTCAGTGAGCGAGCGAGCGCGCAGCTGCCTGCAGGG
GCGCCTGATGCGGTATTTTCTCCTTACGCATCTGTGCGGTATTTCACACCGCATA
[95 nt withheld, positions 3906-4000]
T
[46 nt withheld, positions 4002-4047]
C
[141 nt withheld, positions 4049-4189]
CCTTTGACGTTGGAGTCCACGTTCTTT
[37 nt withheld, positions 4217-4253]
ACTCTATCTCGGGCTATTCTTTTGATTTATAAGGGATTTTGCCGATTTCGGTCTATTGGTTAAAAAATGA
GCTGATTTAACAAAAATTTAACGCGAATTTTAACAAAATATTAACGTTTACAATTTTATGGTGCACTCTC
AGTACAATCTGCTCTGATGCCGCATAGTTAAGCCAGCCCCGACACCCGCCAACACCCGCTGACGCGCCCT
GACGGGCTTGTCTGCTCCCGGCATCCGCTTACAGACAAGCTGTGACCGTCTCCGGGAGCTGCATGTGTCA
GAGGTTTTCACCGTCATCACCGAAACGCGCGAGACGAAAGGGCCTCGTGATACGCCTATTTTTATAGGTT
AATGTCATGATAATAATGGTTTCTTAGACGTCAGGTGGCACTTTTCGGGGAAATGTGCGCGGAACCCCTA
TTTGTTTATTTTTCTAAATACATTCAAATATGTATCCGCTCATGAGACAATAACCCTGATAAATGCTTCA
ATAATATTGAAAAAGGAAGAGTATGAGTATTCAACATTTCCGTGTCGCCCTTATTCCCTTTTTTGCGGCA
TTTTGCCTTCCTGTTTTTGCTCACCCAGAAACGCTGGTGAAAGTAAAAGATGCTGAAGATCAGTTGGGTG
CACGAGTGGGTTACATCGAACTGGATCTCAACAGCGGTAAGATCCTTGAGAGTTTTCGCCCCGAAGAACG
TTTTCCAATGATGAGCACTTTTAAAGTTCTGCTATGTGGCGCGGTATTATCCCGTATTGACGCCGGGCAA
GAGCAACTCGGTCGCCGCATACACTATTCTCAGAATGACTTGGTTGAGTACTCACCAGTCACAGAAAAGC
ATCTTACGGATGGCATGACAGTAAGAGAATTATGCAGTGCTGCCATAACCATGAGTGATAACACTGCGGC
CAACTTACTTCTGACAACGATCGGAGGACCGAAGGAGCTAACCGCTTTTTTGCACAACATGGGGGATCAT
GTAACTCGCCTTGATCGTTGGGAACCGGAGCTGAATGAAGCCATACCAAACGACGAGCGTGACACCACGA
TGCCTGTAGCAATGGCAACAACGTTGCGCAAACTATTAACTGGCGAACTACTTACTCTAGCTTCCCGGCA
ACAATTAATAGACTGGATGGAGGCGGATAAAGTTGCAGGACCACTTCTGCGCTCGGCCCTTCCGGCTGGC
TGGTTTATTGCTGATAAATCTGGAGCCGGTGAGCGTGGGTCTCGCGGTATCATTGCAGCACTGGGGCCAG
ATGGTAAGCCCTCCCGTATCGTAGTTATCTACACGACGGGGAGTCAGGCAACTATGGATGAACGAAATAG
ACAGATCGCTGAGATAGGTGCCTCACTGATTAAGCATTGGTAACTGTCAGACCAAGTTTACTCATATATA
CTTTAGATTGATTTAAAACTTCATTTTTAATTTAAAAGGATCTAGGTGAAGATCCTTTTTGATAATCTCA
TGACCAAAATCCCTTAACGTGAGTTTTCGTTCCACTGAGCGTCAGACCCCGTAGAAAAGATCAAAGGATC
TTCTTGAGATCCTTTTTTTCTGCGCGTAATCTGCTGCTTGCAAACAAAAAAACCACCGCTACCAGCGGTG
GTTTGTTTGCCGGATCAAGAGCTACCAACTCTTTTTCCGAAGGTAACTGGCTTCAGCAGAGCGCAGATAC
CAAATACTGTTCTTCTAGTGTAGCCGTAGTTAGGCCACCACTTCAAGAACTCTGTAGCACCGCCTACATA
CCTCGCTCTGCTAATCCTGTTACCAGTGGCTGCTGCCAGTGGCGATAAGTCGTGTCTTACCGGGTTGGAC
TCAAGACGATAGTTACCGGATAAGGCGCAGCGGTCGGGCTGAACGGGGGGTTCGTGCACACAGCCCAGCT
TGGAGCGAACGACCTACACCGAACTGAGATACCTACAGCGTGAGCTATGAGAAAGCGCCACGCTTCCCGA
AGGGAGAAAGGCGGACAGGTATCCGGTAAGCGGCAGGGTCGGAACAGGAGAGCGCACGAGGGAGCTTCCA
GGGGGAAACGCCTGGTATCTTTATAGTCCTGTCGGGTTTCGCCACCTCTGACTTGAGCGTCGATTTTTGT
GATGCTCGTCAGGGGGGCGGAGCCTATGGAAAAACGCCAGCAACGCGGCCTTTTTACGGTTCCTGGCCTT
TTGCTGGCCTTTTGCTCACATGT
