LOCUS       Exported 1152 bp ds-DNA linear SYN 04-JUN-2021
DEFINITION  Expresses a soma-targeted GtACR2 in Cre-expressing neurons.
ACCESSION   .
VERSION     .
KEYWORDS    pAAV_hSyn1-SIO-stGtACR2-FusionRed
SOURCE      synthetic DNA construct
  ORGANISM  synthetic DNA construct
REFERENCE   1 (bases 1 to 1152)
  AUTHORS   Mahn M, Gibor L, Patil P, Cohen-Kashi Malina K, Oring S, Printz Y,
            Levy R, Lampl I, Yizhar O
  TITLE     High-efficiency optogenetic silencing with soma-targeted
            anion-conducting channelrhodopsins.
  JOURNAL   Nat Commun. 2018 Oct 8;9(1):4125. doi: 10.1038/s41467-018-06511-8.
  PUBMED    30297821
REFERENCE   2 (bases 1 to 1152)
  AUTHORS   .
  TITLE     Direct Submission
  JOURNAL   Exported Jun 4, 2021 from SnapGene Server 1.1.58
            http://www.snapgene.com
FEATURES             Location/Qualifiers
     source          1..1152
                     /organism="synthetic DNA construct"
                     /mol_type="other DNA"
     gap             1027..1036
                     /estimated_length=10
     gap             1045..1055
                     /estimated_length=11
     gap             1108..1118
                     /estimated_length=11
     gap             1121..1151
                     /estimated_length=31
ORIGIN
        1 tnntcnnngt ggtgactctc tccnntgtga anccctcagg gaaggactgc ttaaagaagt
       61 cggggatgcc cgganggtgc ttgatgaagg ttctgctgcc gtacatgaag ctggtagcca
      121 ggatgtcgaa ggcgaagggg agagggccgc cctcgacgac cttgattctc atggtctggg
      181 tgccctcgta gggcttgcct tcgccctcgg atgtgcactt gaagtggtgg ttgttcacgg
      241 tgccctccat gtacagcttc atgggcatgt tctccttaat cagctcgctc accatcacca
      301 cgttgatgtc gatctggtcc agggggatgt actcgccctc gctggtgatc ctgctcttgg
      361 cggcccttcc aaacattctg atattgactt cgtcgttagg aggggcattc ttctcgtgat
      421 tcaggccaaa aggatcgtcg gcttcgggtt tctcctgccc tggcagacat gcggggtccc
      481 acttcccttc cagcactccc caggcagtgc tccacaggat cactccatat gtatttttgc
      541 acaggccgtc agccagcagg tacagaatgg cgctcacgtt ctcgtggatc acgcagactc
      601 cggtgggtga aatcagccac acgattggga acatagtcca agcaataaag aagatcaggc
      661 gcagcatctt gatcctcacc accaccttct gtgccagang tgtcccgaca gattcaaagc
      721 catacagccc cacttgaaag attgtgaaga ccacactgta ctcgaacacc aggcangtgg
      781 ccccaaagaa aaagaacagc cacttcatat actctgcggg anaaattgta gcggtgattc
      841 ccatgaccnc tctaatgatg gnagcggcct gtgcaatggg nttcagtggg ntacttttgt
      901 acttnancca gnnccatgtt anaaatctgt cccagcatga ttggnnnnnt gcacanccnn
      961 nnncantncn nctnnanngn aannaatcng ncnnccctna tctgcnggnn nncnntnnnc
     1021 ngtnctnnnn nnnnnnanan nnnannnnnn nnnnncnaan gnnngnnnnn nnngnnntnn
     1081 nnnnncnntn nnnnncccnn nnannntnnn nnnnnnnngg nnnnnnnnnn nnnnnnnnnn
     1141 nnnnnnnnnn na
//
