>Addgene plasmid #105677 | pAAV_hSyn1-SIO-stGtACR2-FusionRed | depositor partial sequence | sequence record 201111 | hSyn1-end-fw.
NNNNNNNNNNNNNNNNNNGTGTCGTGCCTGAGAGCGCAGTCGAGAAGGTACCTACCGTTCGTATAGCATA
CATTATACGAAGTTATGAATTCTTACTTAAACCGCGTAGCCTCTGGAAAATCGGTGGCGCATGAGATAAA
AGAGTCAATAGAACTCATGGACCTCATGTCGATCACGCCCTCTGTTCTTGCAGGAAGAGGTGCCACAGGG
GAGGGCATTGAGGACATTTCCAGCTCCTCAGGGGGTTTACTCTGGGGGGCCATCTCTTTGGTGTTCAGAA
TAGGCTGGGACTGTTTACCTCCATCACCAGCGCCACCAGTAGAGTATCTGGCCACAGCCACCTCGTGCTG
CTCGACGTATGTCTCATCGTCGGCCTCCTTGATTCTTTCCAGTCTGTGGTCCACGTTGTAGACGCCGGGC
ATCTTGAGGTTCGTAGCGGGTTTCTTGGATCTGTATGTTGTCTCAAGGTTGCAGATCAGGTGTCCTCCTC
CCACGAGCTTCAGAGCCATGTCACATGCGCCTTCCAGTCCTCCGTCAGCAGGGTACATCGTCTCGGTGGA
GGCCTCCCAGCCGAGTGTTTTCTTCTGCATCACAGGGCCGTTGGCTGGGAAGTTCACCCCTCTAACCTTG
ACGTTGTAGATGAGGCAGCCGTCCTGGAGGCTGGTGTCCTGGGTAGCGGTCAGCACGCCCCCGTCTTCGT
ATGTGGTGACTCTCTCCCATGTGAAGCCCTCAGGGAAGGACTGCTTAAAGAAGTCGGGGATGCCCGGAGG
GTGCTTGATGAAGGTTCTGCTGCCGTACATGAAGCTGGTAGCCAGGATGTCNAANNCGAAGGGGAGAGGG
CCGCCCTCGACGACCTTGANTCTCATGGTCTGGGTGCCCTCGTNAGGGCTTGNCTTCGCCCTCGGNTGTG
CACTTGAAGNGGNGGNTGNTNACGGNGCCCTCCATGTNCAGCTTCATGGGCATGNTCTNCNTTAATNNGC
TCGCTCACCATNANCNNGTNGNNNTCGATCTNGNCNAGGGGNNNGTACNNNNNCNTNNCTGGTNNNNCNN
GNNNNTNNNNNCNNTNNAANNATNNNNATNNNGACTTNNNNNNTNNGNNGGNNNTNNNNNTNNNGNNNNN
NNNNANNNNNCNNTNNGNNNNNNNNNNNNNNCCNNNNNNNNNNNNNNNNNNNNNNNNNNNTNNNNNNNNN
NNNNNNNNNNNNNNNNNNNNNTNCNNNNNNNNNNNNNNNNN
