>Addgene plasmid #105677 | pAAV_hSyn1-SIO-stGtACR2-FusionRed | depositor partial sequence | sequence record 201112 | WPRE-start-rev.
NNNNNNNNNNNNCNNNNNNNTTNNNNNATTTTGTAATCCAGAGGTTGATTATCGATAAGCTTATAACTTC
GTATAGCATACATTATACGAACGGTAGGATCCGCCACCATGGCATCACAGGTCGTCTATGGGGAATGGGC
ATCAACTCACACCGAGTGCTACAATATGTCCAGAATCGACTCCACCTTCGTCTCACTGCTGCAGCTGGTG
TGGGCCGTGGTCTCAGGCTGCCAGACAATCTTCATGATTAGCAGGGCTCCCAAGGTCCCTTGGGAGTCCG
TGTACCTGCCCTTTGTCGAATCTATCACTTATGCACTGGCCAGTACTGGCAACGGAACCCTGCAGATGAG
GGACGGCAGATTCTTTCCTTGGAGCCGAATGGCCTCCTGGCTGTGCACCTGTCCAATCATGCTGGGACAG
ATTTCTAACATGGCTCTGGTGAAGTACAAAAGTATCCCACTGAATCCCATTGCACAGGCCGCTTCCATCA
TTAGAGTGGTCATGGGAATCACCGCTACAATTTCTCCCGCAGAGTATATGAAGTGGCTGTTCTTTTTCTT
TGGGGCCACCTGCCTGGTGTTCGAGTACAGTGTGGTCTTCACAATCTTTCAAGTGGGGCTGTATGGCTTT
GAATCTGTCGGGACACCTCTGGCACAGAAGGTGGTGGTGAGGATCAAGATGCTGCGCCTGATCTTCTTTA
TTGCTTGGACTATGTTCCCAATCGTGTGGCTGATTTCACCCACCGGAGTCTGCGTGATCCACGAGAACGT
GAGCGCCATTCTGTACCTGCTGGCTGACGGCCTGTGCAAAAATACATATGGAGTGATCCTGTGGAGCACT
GCCTGGGGAGTGCTGGAAGGGAAGTGGGNCCCCGCATGTCTGCCAGGGCAGGAGAAACCCGAAGCCGACG
ATCCTTTTGGCCTGAATNACGANAAGAATGCCCCTNCTAACGACGANNTCANNATCAGAANGNTTNNNNG
GNCCNNNANNANCNGNATCNNNNNCGAGGGNNANNACATCCCCCNNGNNNNNNNCGACATCNNNNNNGNG
ANGNNNNCNANCTGANNNNNNANNNNNNNCNNTNNNNTNTNCNTNGNNGGNNNCNNNNNNNNNCCNNNNN
NNGCNNANNNNNGNNNNNNNANNCCTANNNNNNNNNNNNNCNNNNNNNNNNNNNNNNNNNNNNNNNNNNN
NNNNNNNNNNNNNNNNN
