>Addgene plasmid #105677 | pAAV_hSyn1-SIO-stGtACR2-FusionRed | depositor partial sequence | sequence record 201113 | FusionRed-end-rev.
NNNNNNNNNNNTCTGGNNCAGNCNNTNGTGCTGCTCGACGTATGTCTNATCGTCGGCCTCCTTGATTCTT
TCCNGTCTGTGGTCCACGTTGTAGACGCCGGGCATCTTGAGGTTCGTAGCGGGTTTCTTGGATCTGTATG
TTGTCTCAAGGTTGCAGATCAGGTGTCCTCCTCCCACGAGCTTCAGAGCCATGTCACATGCGCCTTCCAG
TCCTCCGTCAGCAGGGTACATCGTCTCGGTGGAGGCCTCCCAGCCGAGTGTTTTCTTCTGCATCACAGGG
CCGTTGGCTGGGAAGTTCACCCCTCTAACCTTGACGTTGTAGATGAGGCAGCCGTCCTGGAGGCTGGTGT
CCTGGGTAGCGGTCAGCACGCCCCCGTCTTCGTATGTGGTGACTCTCTCCCATGTGAAGCCCTCAGGGAA
GGACTGCTTAAAGAAGTCGGGGATGCCCGGAGGGTGCTTGATGAAGGTTCTGCTGCCGTACATGAAGCTG
GTAGCCAGGATGTCGAAGGCGAAGGGGAGAGGGCCGCCCTCGACGACCTTGATTCTCATGGTCTGGGTGC
CCTCGTAGGGCTTGCCTTCGCCCTCGGATGTGCACTTGAAGTGGTGGTTGTTCACGGTGCCCTCCATGTA
CAGCTTCATGGGCATGTTCTCCTTAATCAGCTCGCTCACCATCACCACGTTGATGTCGATCTGGTCCAGG
GGGATGTACTCGCCCTCGCTGGTGATCCTGCTCTTGGCGGCCCTTCCAAACATTCTGATATTGACTTCGT
CGTTAGGAGGGGCATTCTTCTCGTGATTCAGGCCAAAAGGATCGTCGGCTTCGGGTTTCTCCTGCCCTGG
NAGACATGCGGGGTCCCACTTCCCTTCCAGCACTCCCCAGGCAGTGCTCCACAGGATCACTCCATATGTA
TTTTTGCACAGGCCGTCAGCNNGCNNNTNCNGAANNGNNCTCACGTTCTCNTGGNTCACGCNNNNTCNGG
TGGGTGAAATCAGCCNNNNCNANNGGGNNCATNNNNNNNNNTNAANANNTCNNNNCAGCATNTNNNCNTN
NCNNNCNNNNNCTNNNNCNNNNNNNNCNNNNNNTNNAANNNTNCNNNNNCNNNNNAANNNNNNNNNNNNN
NNNNNNNNNTNNNNNNNNNNNGNNNNCNNNNNNNNNNNNNNNNNNNNNNNNNNNNNNANNNNNNNNNNNN
NNNTCNNNN
